>Addgene plasmid #127341 | Cdk13_intron4_sg4_pX330 | depositor full sequence | sequence record 243523 | Cdk13_intron4_sg4_pX330 sequence 8487 bps
GAGGGCCTATTTCCCATGATTCCTTCATATTTGCATATACGATACAAGGCTGTTAGAGAGATAATTGGAA
TTAATTTGACTGTAAACACAAAGATATTAGTACAAAATACGTGACGTAGAAAGTAATAATTTCTTGGGTA
GTTTGCAGTTTTAAAATTATGTTTTAAAATGGACTATCATATGCTTACCGTAACTTGAAAGTATTTCGAT
TTCTTGGCTTTATATATCTTGTGGAAAGGACGAAACACCGAAGGGTAAACTTCTATACATGTTTTAGAGC
TAGAAATAGCAAGTTAAAATAAGGCTAGTCCGTTATCAACTTGAAAAAGTGGCACCGAGTCGGTGCTTTT
TTGTTTTAGAGCTAGAAATAGCAAGTTAAAATAAGGCTAGTCCGTTTTTAGCGCGTGCGCCAATTCTGCA
GACAAATGGCTCTAGAGGTACCCGTTACATAACTTACGGTAAATGGCCCGCCTGGCTGACCGCCCAACGA
CCCCCGCCCATTGACGTCAATAGTAACGCCAATAGGGACTTTCCATTGACGTCAATGGGTGGAGTATTTA
CGGTAAACTGCCCACTTGGCAGTACATCAAGTGTATCATATGCCAAGTACGCCCCCTATTGACGTCAATG
ACGGTAAATGGCCCGCCTGGCATTGTGCCCAGTACATGACCTTATGGGACTTTCCTACTTGGCAGTACAT
CTACGTATTAGTCATCGCTATTACCATGGTCGAGGTGAGCCCCACGTTCTGCTTCACTCTCCCCATCTCC
CCCCCCTCCCCACCCCCAATTTTGTATTTATTTATTTTTTAATTATTTTGTGCAGCGATGGGGGCGGGGG
GGGGGGGGGGGCGGGGCGAGGGGCGGGGCGGGGCGAGGCGGAGAGGTGCGGCGGCAGCCAATCAGAGCGG
CGCGCTCCGAAAGTTTCCTTTTATGGCGAGGCGGCGGCGGCGGCGGCCCTATAAAAAGCGAAGCGCGCGG
CGGGCGGGAGTCGCTGCGCGCTGCCTTCGCCCCGTGCCCCGCTCCGCCGCCGCCTCGCGCCGCCCGCCCC
GGCTCTGACTGACCGCGTTACTCCCACAGGTGAGCGGGCGGGACGGCCCTTCTCCTCCGGGCTGTAATTA
GCTGAGCAAGAGGTAAGGGTTTAAGGGATGGTTGGTTGGTGGGGTATTAATGTTTAATTACCTGGAGCAC
CTGCCTGAAATCACTTTTTTTCAGGTTGGACCGGTGCCACCATGGACTATAAGGACCACGACGGAGACTA
CAAGGATCATGATATTGATTACAAAGACGATGACGATAAGATGGCCCCAAAGAAGAAGCGGAAGGTCGGT
ATCCACGGAGTCCCAGCAGCCGACAAGAAGTACAGCATCGGCCTGGACATCGGCACCAACTCTGTGGGCT
GGGCCGTGATCACCGACGAGTACAAGGTGCCCAGCAAGAAATTCAAGGTGCTGGGCAACACCGACCGGCA
CAGCATCAAGAAGAACCTGATCGGAGCCCTGCTGTTCGACAGCGGCGAAACAGCCGAGGCCACCCGGCTG
AAGAGAACCGCCAGAAGAAGATACACCAGACGGAAGAACCGGATCTGCTATCTGCAAGAGATCTTCAGCA
ACGAGATGGCCAAGGTGGACGACAGCTTCTTCCACAGACTGGAAGAGTCCTTCCTGGTGGAAGAGGATAA
GAAGCACGAGCGGCACCCCATCTTCGGCAACATCGTGGACGAGGTGGCCTACCACGAGAAGTACCCCACC
ATCTACCACCTGAGAAAGAAACTGGTGGACAGCACCGACAAGGCCGACCTGCGGCTGATCTATCTGGCCC
TGGCCCACATGATCAAGTTCCGGGGCCACTTCCTGATCGAGGGCGACCTGAACCCCGACAACAGCGACGT
GGACAAGCTGTTCATCCAGCTGGTGCAGACCTACAACCAGCTGTTCGAGGAAAACCCCATCAACGCCAGC
GGCGTGGACGCCAAGGCCATCCTGTCTGCCAGACTGAGCAAGAGCAGACGGCTGGAAAATCTGATCGCCC
AGCTGCCCGGCGAGAAGAAGAATGGCCTGTTCGGAAACCTGATTGCCCTGAGCCTGGGCCTGACCCCCAA
CTTCAAGAGCAACTTCGACCTGGCCGAGGATGCCAAACTGCAGCTGAGCAAGGACACCTACGACGACGAC
CTGGACAACCTGCTGGCCCAGATCGGCGACCAGTACGCCGACCTGTTTCTGGCCGCCAAGAACCTGTCCG
ACGCCATCCTGCTGAGCGACATCCTGAGAGTGAACACCGAGATCACCAAGGCCCCCCTGAGCGCCTCTAT
GATCAAGAGATACGACGAGCACCACCAGGACCTGACCCTGCTGAAAGCTCTCGTGCGGCAGCAGCTGCCT
GAGAAGTACAAAGAGATTTTCTTCGACCAGAGCAAGAACGGCTACGCCGGCTACATTGACGGCGGAGCCA
GCCAGGAAGAGTTCTACAAGTTCATCAAGCCCATCCTGGAAAAGATGGACGGCACCGAGGAACTGCTCGT
GAAGCTGAACAGAGAGGACCTGCTGCGGAAGCAGCGGACCTTCGACAACGGCAGCATCCCCCACCAGATC
CACCTGGGAGAGCTGCACGCCATTCTGCGGCGGCAGGAAGATTTTTACCCATTCCTGAAGGACAACCGGG
AAAAGATCGAGAAGATCCTGACCTTCCGCATCCCCTACTACGTGGGCCCTCTGGCCAGGGGAAACAGCAG
ATTCGCCTGGATGACCAGAAAGAGCGAGGAAACCATCACCCCCTGGAACTTCGAGGAAGTGGTGGACAAG
GGCGCTTCCGCCCAGAGCTTCATCGAGCGGATGACCAACTTCGATAAGAACCTGCCCAACGAGAAGGTGC
TGCCCAAGCACAGCCTGCTGTACGAGTACTTCACCGTGTATAACGAGCTGACCAAAGTGAAATACGTGAC
CGAGGGAATGAGAAAGCCCGCCTTCCTGAGCGGCGAGCAGAAAAAGGCCATCGTGGACCTGCTGTTCAAG
ACCAACCGGAAAGTGACCGTGAAGCAGCTGAAAGAGGACTACTTCAAGAAAATCGAGTGCTTCGACTCCG
TGGAAATCTCCGGCGTGGAAGATCGGTTCAACGCCTCCCTGGGCACATACCACGATCTGCTGAAAATTAT
CAAGGACAAGGACTTCCTGGACAATGAGGAAAACGAGGACATTCTGGAAGATATCGTGCTGACCCTGACA
CTGTTTGAGGACAGAGAGATGATCGAGGAACGGCTGAAAACCTATGCCCACCTGTTCGACGACAAAGTGA
TGAAGCAGCTGAAGCGGCGGAGATACACCGGCTGGGGCAGGCTGAGCCGGAAGCTGATCAACGGCATCCG
GGACAAGCAGTCCGGCAAGACAATCCTGGATTTCCTGAAGTCCGACGGCTTCGCCAACAGAAACTTCATG
CAGCTGATCCACGACGACAGCCTGACCTTTAAAGAGGACATCCAGAAAGCCCAGGTGTCCGGCCAGGGCG
ATAGCCTGCACGAGCACATTGCCAATCTGGCCGGCAGCCCCGCCATTAAGAAGGGCATCCTGCAGACAGT
GAAGGTGGTGGACGAGCTCGTGAAAGTGATGGGCCGGCACAAGCCCGAGAACATCGTGATCGAAATGGCC
AGAGAGAACCAGACCACCCAGAAGGGACAGAAGAACAGCCGCGAGAGAATGAAGCGGATCGAAGAGGGCA
TCAAAGAGCTGGGCAGCCAGATCCTGAAAGAACACCCCGTGGAAAACACCCAGCTGCAGAACGAGAAGCT
GTACCTGTACTACCTGCAGAATGGGCGGGATATGTACGTGGACCAGGAACTGGACATCAACCGGCTGTCC
GACTACGATGTGGACCATATCGTGCCTCAGAGCTTTCTGAAGGACGACTCCATCGACAACAAGGTGCTGA
CCAGAAGCGACAAGAACCGGGGCAAGAGCGACAACGTGCCCTCCGAAGAGGTCGTGAAGAAGATGAAGAA
CTACTGGCGGCAGCTGCTGAACGCCAAGCTGATTACCCAGAGAAAGTTCGACAATCTGACCAAGGCCGAG
AGAGGCGGCCTGAGCGAACTGGATAAGGCCGGCTTCATCAAGAGACAGCTGGTGGAAACCCGGCAGATCA
CAAAGCACGTGGCACAGATCCTGGACTCCCGGATGAACACTAAGTACGACGAGAATGACAAGCTGATCCG
GGAAGTGAAAGTGATCACCCTGAAGTCCAAGCTGGTGTCCGATTTCCGGAAGGATTTCCAGTTTTACAAA
GTGCGCGAGATCAACAACTACCACCACGCCCACGACGCCTACCTGAACGCCGTCGTGGGAACCGCCCTGA
TCAAAAAGTACCCTAAGCTGGAAAGCGAGTTCGTGTACGGCGACTACAAGGTGTACGACGTGCGGAAGAT
GATCGCCAAGAGCGAGCAGGAAATCGGCAAGGCTACCGCCAAGTACTTCTTCTACAGCAACATCATGAAC
TTTTTCAAGACCGAGATTACCCTGGCCAACGGCGAGATCCGGAAGCGGCCTCTGATCGAGACAAACGGCG
AAACCGGGGAGATCGTGTGGGATAAGGGCCGGGATTTTGCCACCGTGCGGAAAGTGCTGAGCATGCCCCA
AGTGAATATCGTGAAAAAGACCGAGGTGCAGACAGGCGGCTTCAGCAAAGAGTCTATCCTGCCCAAGAGG
AACAGCGATAAGCTGATCGCCAGAAAGAAGGACTGGGACCCTAAGAAGTACGGCGGCTTCGACAGCCCCA
CCGTGGCCTATTCTGTGCTGGTGGTGGCCAAAGTGGAAAAGGGCAAGTCCAAGAAACTGAAGAGTGTGAA
AGAGCTGCTGGGGATCACCATCATGGAAAGAAGCAGCTTCGAGAAGAATCCCATCGACTTTCTGGAAGCC
AAGGGCTACAAAGAAGTGAAAAAGGACCTGATCATCAAGCTGCCTAAGTACTCCCTGTTCGAGCTGGAAA
ACGGCCGGAAGAGAATGCTGGCCTCTGCCGGCGAACTGCAGAAGGGAAACGAACTGGCCCTGCCCTCCAA
ATATGTGAACTTCCTGTACCTGGCCAGCCACTATGAGAAGCTGAAGGGCTCCCCCGAGGATAATGAGCAG
AAACAGCTGTTTGTGGAACAGCACAAGCACTACCTGGACGAGATCATCGAGCAGATCAGCGAGTTCTCCA
AGAGAGTGATCCTGGCCGACGCTAATCTGGACAAAGTGCTGTCCGCCTACAACAAGCACCGGGATAAGCC
CATCAGAGAGCAGGCCGAGAATATCATCCACCTGTTTACCCTGACCAATCTGGGAGCCCCTGCCGCCTTC
AAGTACTTTGACACCACCATCGACCGGAAGAGGTACACCAGCACCAAAGAGGTGCTGGACGCCACCCTGA
TCCACCAGAGCATCACCGGCCTGTACGAGACACGGATCGACCTGTCTCAGCTGGGAGGCGACAAAAGGCC
GGCGGCCACGAAAAAGGCCGGCCAGGCAAAAAAGAAAAAGTAAGAATTCCTAGAGCTCGCTGATCAGCCT
CGACTGTGCCTTCTAGTTGCCAGCCATCTGTTGTTTGCCCCTCCCCCGTGCCTTCCTTGACCCTGGAAGG
TGCCACTCCCACTGTCCTTTCCTAATAAAATGAGGAAATTGCATCGCATTGTCTGAGTAGGTGTCATTCT
ATTCTGGGGGGTGGGGTGGGGCAGGACAGCAAGGGGGAGGATTGGGAAGAGAATAGCAGGCATGCTGGGG
AGCGGCCGCAGGAACCCCTAGTGATGGAGTTGGCCACTCCCTCTCTGCGCGCTCGCTCGCTCACTGAGGC
CGGGCGACCAAAGGTCGCCCGACGCCCGGGCTTTGCCCGGGCGGCCTCAGTGAGCGAGCGAGCGCGCAGC
TGCCTGCAGGGGCGCCTGATGCGGTATTTTCTCCTTACGCATCTGTGCGGTATTTCACACCGCATA
[95 nt withheld, positions 5947-6041]
T
[46 nt withheld, positions 6043-6088]
C
[141 nt withheld, positions 6090-6230]
CCTTTGACGTTGGAGTCCACGTTCTTT
[37 nt withheld, positions 6258-6294]
ACTCTATCTCGGGCTATTCTTTTGATTTATAAGGGATTTTGCCGATTTCGGTCTATTGGTTAAAAAATGA
GCTGATTTAACAAAAATTTAACGCGAATTTTAACAAAATATTAACGTTTACAATTTTATGGTGCACTCTC
AGTACAATCTGCTCTGATGCCGCATAGTTAAGCCAGCCCCGACACCCGCCAACACCCGCTGACGCGCCCT
GACGGGCTTGTCTGCTCCCGGCATCCGCTTACAGACAAGCTGTGACCGTCTCCGGGAGCTGCATGTGTCA
GAGGTTTTCACCGTCATCACCGAAACGCGCGAGACGAAAGGGCCTCGTGATACGCCTATTTTTATAGGTT
AATGTCATGATAATAATGGTTTCTTAGACGTCAGGTGGCACTTTTCGGGGAAATGTGCGCGGAACCCCTA
TTTGTTTATTTTTCTAAATACATTCAAATATGTATCCGCTCATGAGACAATAACCCTGATAAATGCTTCA
ATAATATTGAAAAAGGAAGAGTATGAGTATTCAACATTTCCGTGTCGCCCTTATTCCCTTTTTTGCGGCA
TTTTGCCTTCCTGTTTTTGCTCACCCAGAAACGCTGGTGAAAGTAAAAGATGCTGAAGATCAGTTGGGTG
CACGAGTGGGTTACATCGAACTGGATCTCAACAGCGGTAAGATCCTTGAGAGTTTTCGCCCCGAAGAACG
TTTTCCAATGATGAGCACTTTTAAAGTTCTGCTATGTGGCGCGGTATTATCCCGTATTGACGCCGGGCAA
GAGCAACTCGGTCGCCGCATACACTATTCTCAGAATGACTTGGTTGAGTACTCACCAGTCACAGAAAAGC
ATCTTACGGATGGCATGACAGTAAGAGAATTATGCAGTGCTGCCATAACCATGAGTGATAACACTGCGGC
CAACTTACTTCTGACAACGATCGGAGGACCGAAGGAGCTAACCGCTTTTTTGCACAACATGGGGGATCAT
GTAACTCGCCTTGATCGTTGGGAACCGGAGCTGAATGAAGCCATACCAAACGACGAGCGTGACACCACGA
TGCCTGTAGCAATGGCAACAACGTTGCGCAAACTATTAACTGGCGAACTACTTACTCTAGCTTCCCGGCA
ACAATTAATAGACTGGATGGAGGCGGATAAAGTTGCAGGACCACTTCTGCGCTCGGCCCTTCCGGCTGGC
TGGTTTATTGCTGATAAATCTGGAGCCGGTGAGCGTGGAAGCCGCGGTATCATTGCAGCACTGGGGCCAG
ATGGTAAGCCCTCCCGTATCGTAGTTATCTACACGACGGGGAGTCAGGCAACTATGGATGAACGAAATAG
ACAGATCGCTGAGATAGGTGCCTCACTGATTAAGCATTGGTAACTGTCAGACCAAGTTTACTCATATATA
CTTTAGATTGATTTAAAACTTCATTTTTAATTTAAAAGGATCTAGGTGAAGATCCTTTTTGATAATCTCA
TGACCAAAATCCCTTAACGTGAGTTTTCGTTCCACTGAGCGTCAGACCCCGTAGAAAAGATCAAAGGATC
TTCTTGAGATCCTTTTTTTCTGCGCGTAATCTGCTGCTTGCAAACAAAAAAACCACCGCTACCAGCGGTG
GTTTGTTTGCCGGATCAAGAGCTACCAACTCTTTTTCCGAAGGTAACTGGCTTCAGCAGAGCGCAGATAC
CAAATACTGTTCTTCTAGTGTAGCCGTAGTTAGGCCACCACTTCAAGAACTCTGTAGCACCGCCTACATA
CCTCGCTCTGCTAATCCTGTTACCAGTGGCTGCTGCCAGTGGCGATAAGTCGTGTCTTACCGGGTTGGAC
TCAAGACGATAGTTACCGGATAAGGCGCAGCGGTCGGGCTGAACGGGGGGTTCGTGCACACAGCCCAGCT
TGGAGCGAACGACCTACACCGAACTGAGATACCTACAGCGTGAGCTATGAGAAAGCGCCACGCTTCCCGA
AGGGAGAAAGGCGGACAGGTATCCGGTAAGCGGCAGGGTCGGAACAGGAGAGCGCACGAGGGAGCTTCCA
GGGGGAAACGCCTGGTATCTTTATAGTCCTGTCGGGTTTCGCCACCTCTGACTTGAGCGTCGATTTTTGT
GATGCTCGTCAGGGGGGCGGAGCCTATGGAAAAACGCCAGCAACGCGGCCTTTTTACGGTTCCTGGCCTT
TTGCTGGCCTTTTGCTCACATGT
Features (pLannotate 1.2.2; 18 found; start..end, strand, type, name):
      1..241     +  promoter       U6 promoter: RNA polymerase III promoter for human U6 snRNA
    271..346     +  misc_RNA       gRNA scaffold: guide RNA scaffold for the Streptococcus pyogenes CRISPR/Cas9 system
    353..396     +  misc_RNA       gRNA scaffold (fragment): guide RNA scaffold for the Streptococcus pyogenes CRISPR/Cas9 system
    443..728     +  enhancer       CMV enhancer: human cytomegalovirus immediate early enhancer; contains an 18-bp deletion relative to the standard CMV enhancer
    730..986     +  promoter       chicken β-actin promoter: contains a 21-bp deletion relative to the standard chicken β-actin promoter
    987..1214    +  intron         hybrid intron: hybrid between chicken β-actin (CBA) and minute virus of mice (MMV) introns (Gray et al., 2011)
   1352..2953    +  CDS            Cas9(N): N-terminal portion of Streptococcus pyogenes Cas9 (Zetsche et al., 2015)
   2954..5452    +  CDS            Cas9(C): C-terminal portion of Streptococcus pyogenes Cas9 (Zetsche et al., 2015)
   5453..5500    +  CDS            nucleoplasmin NLS: bipartite nuclear localization signal from nucleoplasmin
   5534..5645    +  polyA_signal   bGH poly(A) signal: bovine growth hormone polyadenylation signal
   5750..5890    +  repeat_region  AAV2 ITR: inverted terminal repeat of adeno-associated virus serotype 2 inverted
   5895..5946    -  misc_feature   bom (fragment): basis of mobility region from pBR322
   5965..6420    +  rep_origin     f1 ori (sequence partly withheld): f1 bacteriophage origin of replication; arrow indicates direction of (+) strand synthesis
   6421..6470    -  misc_feature   bom (fragment): basis of mobility region from pBR322
   6572..6607    -  CDS            rop (fragment): Rop protein, which maintains plasmids at low copy number; rop
   6702..6806    +  promoter       AmpR promoter: bla
   6807..7667    +  CDS            AmpR: β-lactamase; bla; confers resistance to ampicillin, carbenicillin, and related antibiotics
   7838..8426    +  rep_origin     ori: high-copy-number ColE1/pMB1/pBR322/pUC origin of replication
