>Addgene plasmid #127341 | Cdk13_intron4_sg4_pX330 | addgene full sequence | sequence record 246600 | Addgene NGS Result
GAGGGCCTATTTCCCATGATTCCTTCATATTTGCATATACGATACAAGGCTGTTAGAGAGATAATTGGAA
TTAATTTGACTGTAAACACAAAGATATTAGTACAAAATACGTGACGTAGAAAGTAATAATTTCTTGGGTA
GTTTGCAGTTTTAAAATTATGTTTTAAAATGGACTATCATATGCTTACCGTAACTTGAAAGTATTTCGAT
TTCTTGGCTTTATATATCTTGTGGAAAGGACGAAACACCGAAGGGTAAACTTCTATACATGTTTTAGAGC
TAGAAATAGCAAGTTAAAATAAGGCTAGTCCGTTATCAACTTGAAAAAGTGGCACCGAGTCGGTGCTTTT
TTGTTTTAGAGCTAGAAATAGCAAGTTAAAATAAGGCTAGTCCGTTTTTAGCGCGTGCGCCAATTCTGCA
GACAAATGGCTCTAGAGGTACCCGTTACATAACTTACGGTAAATGGCCCGCCTGGCTGACCGCCCAACGA
CCCCCGCCCATTGACGTCAATAGTAACGCCAATAGGGACTTTCCATTGACGTCAATGGGTGGAGTATTTA
CGGTAAACTGCCCACTTGGCAGTACATCAAGTGTATCATATGCCAAGTACGCCCCCTATTGACGTCAATG
ACGGTAAATGGCCCGCCTGGCATTGTGCCCAGTACATGACCTTATGGGACTTTCCTACTTGGCAGTACAT
CTACGTATTAGTCATCGCTATTACCATGGTCGAGGTGAGCCCCACGTTCTGCTTCACTCTCCCCATCTCC
CCCCCCTCCCCACCCCCAATTTTGTATTTATTTATTTTTTAATTATTTTGTGCAGCGATGGGGGCGGGGG
GGGGGGGGGGGSGGGGCGRGGGGSGGGGSGGGGCGRGGCGGAGAGGTGCGGCGGCAGCCAATCAGAGCGG
CGCGCTCCGAAAGTTTCCTTTTATGGCGAGGCGGCGGCGGCGGCGGCCCTATAAAAAGCGAAGCGCGCGG
CGGGCGGGAGTCGCTGCGCGCTGCCTTCGCCCCGTGCCCCGCTCCGCCGCCGCCTCGCGCCGCCCGCCCC
GGCTCTGACTGACCGCGTTACTCCCACAGGTGAGCGGGCGGGACGGCCCTTCTCCTCCGGGCTGTAATTA
GCTGAGCAAGAGGTAAGGGTTTAAGGGATGGTTGGTTGGTGGGGTATTAATGTTTAATTACCTGGAGCAC
CTGCCTGAAATCACTTTTTTTCAGGTTGGACCGGTGCCACCATGGACTATAAGGACCACGACGGAGACTA
CAAGGATCATGATATTGATTACAAAGACGATGACGATAAGATGGCCCCAAAGAAGAAGCGGAAGGTCGGT
ATCCACGGAGTCCCAGCAGCCGACAAGAAGTACAGCATCGGCCTGGACATCGGCACCAACTCTGTGGGCT
GGGCCGTGATCACCGACGAGTACAAGGTGCCCAGCAAGAAATTCAAGGTGCTGGGCAACACCGACCGGCA
CAGCATCAAGAAGAACCTGATCGGAGCCCTGCTGTTCGACAGCGGCGAAACAGCCGAGGCCACCCGGCTG
AAGAGAACCGCCAGAAGAAGATACACCAGACGGAAGAACCGGATCTGCTATCTGCAAGAGATCTTCAGCA
ACGAGATGGCCAAGGTGGACGACAGCTTCTTCCACAGACTGGAAGAGTCCTTCCTGGTGGAAGAGGATAA
GAAGCACGAGCGGCACCCCATCTTCGGCAACATCGTGGACGAGGTGGCCTACCACGAGAAGTACCCCACC
ATCTACCACCTGAGAAAGAAACTGGTGGACAGCACCGACAAGGCCGACCTGCGGCTGATCTATCTGGCCC
TGGCCCACATGATCAAGTTCCGGGGCCACTTCCTGATCGAGGGCGACCTGAACCCCGACAACAGCGACGT
GGACAAGCTGTTCATCCAGCTGGTGCAGACCTACAACCAGCTGTTCGAGGAAAACCCCATCAACGCCAGC
GGCGTGGACGCCAAGGCCATCCTGTCTGCCAGACTGAGCAAGAGCAGACGGCTGGAAAATCTGATCGCCC
AGCTGCCCGGCGAGAAGAAGAATGGCCTGTTCGGAAACCTGATTGCCCTGAGCCTGGGCCTGACCCCCAA
CTTCAAGAGCAACTTCGACCTGGCCGAGGATGCCAAACTGCAGCTGAGCAAGGACACCTACGACGACGAC
CTGGACAACCTGCTGGCCCAGATCGGCGACCAGTACGCCGACCTGTTTCTGGCCGCCAAGAACCTGTCCG
ACGCCATCCTGCTGAGCGACATCCTGAGAGTGAACACCGAGATCACCAAGGCCCCCCTGAGCGCCTCTAT
GATCAAGAGATACGACGAGCACCACCAGGACCTGACCCTGCTGAAAGCTCTCGTGCGGCAGCAGCTGCCT
GAGAAGTACAAAGAGATTTTCTTCGACCAGAGCAAGAACGGCTACGCCGGCTACATTGACGGCGGAGCCA
GCCAGGAAGAGTTCTACAAGTTCATCAAGCCCATCCTGGAAAAGATGGACGGCACCGAGGAACTGCTCGT
GAAGCTGAACAGAGAGGACCTGCTGCGGAAGCAGCGGACCTTCGACAACGGCAGCATCCCCCACCAGATC
CACCTGGGAGAGCTGCACGCCATTCTGCGGCGGCAGGAAGATTTTTACCCATTCCTGAAGGACAACCGGG
AAAAGATCGAGAAGATCCTGACCTTCCGCATCCCCTACTACGTGGGCCCTCTGGCCAGGGGAAACAGCAG
ATTCGCCTGGATGACCAGAAAGAGCGAGGAAACCATCACCCCCTGGAACTTCGAGGAAGTGGTGGACAAG
GGCGCTTCCGCCCAGAGCTTCATCGAGCGGATGACCAACTTCGATAAGAACCTGCCCAACGAGAAGGTGC
TGCCCAAGCACAGCCTGCTGTACGAGTACTTCACCGTGTATAACGAGCTGACCAAAGTGAAATACGTGAC
CGAGGGAATGAGAAAGCCCGCCTTCCTGAGCGGCGAGCAGAAAAAGGCCATCGTGGACCTGCTGTTCAAG
ACCAACCGGAAAGTGACCGTGAAGCAGCTGAAAGAGGACTACTTCAAGAAAATCGAGTGCTTCGACTCCG
TGGAAATCTCCGGCGTGGAAGATCGGTTCAACGCCTCCCTGGGCACATACCACGATCTGCTGAAAATTAT
CAAGGACAAGGACTTCCTGGACAATGAGGAAAACGAGGACATTCTGGAAGATATCGTGCTGACCCTGACA
CTGTTTGAGGACAGAGAGATGATCGAGGAACGGCTGAAAACCTATGCCCACCTGTTCGACGACAAAGTGA
TGAAGCAGCTGAAGCGGCGGAGATACACCGGCTGGGGCAGGCTGAGCCGGAAGCTGATCAACGGCATCCG
GGACAAGCAGTCCGGCAAGACAATCCTGGATTTCCTGAAGTCCGACGGCTTCGCCAACAGAAACTTCATG
CAGCTGATCCACGACGACAGCCTGACCTTTAAAGAGGACATCCAGAAAGCCCAGGTGTCCGGCCAGGGCG
ATAGCCTGCACGAGCACATTGCCAATCTGGCCGGCAGCCCCGCCATTAAGAAGGGCATCCTGCAGACAGT
GAAGGTGGTGGACGAGCTCGTGAAAGTGATGGGCCGGCACAAGCCCGAGAACATCGTGATCGAAATGGCC
AGAGAGAACCAGACCACCCAGAAGGGACAGAAGAACAGCCGCGAGAGAATGAAGCGGATCGAAGAGGGCA
TCAAAGAGCTGGGCAGCCAGATCCTGAAAGAACACCCCGTGGAAAACACCCAGCTGCAGAACGAGAAGCT
GTACCTGTACTACCTGCAGAATGGGCGGGATATGTACGTGGACCAGGAACTGGACATCAACCGGCTGTCC
GACTACGATGTGGACCATATCGTGCCTCAGAGCTTTCTGAAGGACGACTCCATCGACAACAAGGTGCTGA
CCAGAAGCGACAAGAACCGGGGCAAGAGCGACAACGTGCCCTCCGAAGAGGTCGTGAAGAAGATGAAGAA
CTACTGGCGGCAGCTGCTGAACGCCAAGCTGATTACCCAGAGAAAGTTCGACAATCTGACCAAGGCCGAG
AGAGGCGGCCTGAGCGAACTGGATAAGGCCGGCTTCATCAAGAGACAGCTGGTGGAAACCCGGCAGATCA
CAAAGCACGTGGCACAGATCCTGGACTCCCGGATGAACACTAAGTACGACGAGAATGACAAGCTGATCCG
GGAAGTGAAAGTGATCACCCTGAAGTCCAAGCTGGTGTCCGATTTCCGGAAGGATTTCCAGTTTTACAAA
GTGCGCGAGATCAACAACTACCACCACGCCCACGACGCCTACCTGAACGCCGTCGTGGGAACCGCCCTGA
TCAAAAAGTACCCTAAGCTGGAAAGCGAGTTCGTGTACGGCGACTACAAGGTGTACGACGTGCGGAAGAT
GATCGCCAAGAGCGAGCAGGAAATCGGCAAGGCTACCGCCAAGTACTTCTTCTACAGCAACATCATGAAC
TTTTTCAAGACCGAGATTACCCTGGCCAACGGCGAGATCCGGAAGCGGCCTCTGATCGAGACAAACGGCG
AAACCGGGGAGATCGTGTGGGATAAGGGCCGGGATTTTGCCACCGTGCGGAAAGTGCTGAGCATGCCCCA
AGTGAATATCGTGAAAAAGACCGAGGTGCAGACAGGCGGCTTCAGCAAAGAGTCTATCCTGCCCAAGAGG
AACAGCGATAAGCTGATCGCCAGAAAGAAGGACTGGGACCCTAAGAAGTACGGCGGCTTCGACAGCCCCA
CCGTGGCCTATTCTGTGCTGGTGGTGGCCAAAGTGGAAAAGGGCAAGTCCAAGAAACTGAAGAGTGTGAA
AGAGCTGCTGGGGATCACCATCATGGAAAGAAGCAGCTTCGAGAAGAATCCCATCGACTTTCTGGAAGCC
AAGGGCTACAAAGAAGTGAAAAAGGACCTGATCATCAAGCTGCCTAAGTACTCCCTGTTCGAGCTGGAAA
ACGGCCGGAAGAGAATGCTGGCCTCTGCCGGCGAACTGCAGAAGGGAAACGAACTGGCCCTGCCCTCCAA
ATATGTGAACTTCCTGTACCTGGCCAGCCACTATGAGAAGCTGAAGGGCTCCCCCGAGGATAATGAGCAG
AAACAGCTGTTTGTGGAACAGCACAAGCACTACCTGGACGAGATCATCGAGCAGATCAGCGAGTTCTCCA
AGAGAGTGATCCTGGCCGACGCTAATCTGGACAAAGTGCTGTCCGCCTACAACAAGCACCGGGATAAGCC
CATCAGAGAGCAGGCCGAGAATATCATCCACCTGTTTACCCTGACCAATCTGGGAGCCCCTGCCGCCTTC
AAGTACTTTGACACCACCATCGACCGGAAGAGGTACACCAGCACCAAAGAGGTGCTGGACGCCACCCTGA
TCCACCAGAGCATCACCGGCCTGTACGAGACACGGATCGACCTGTCTCAGCTGGGAGGCGACAAAAGGCC
GGCGGCCACGAAAAAGGCCGGCCAGGCAAAAAAGAAAAAGTAAGAATTCCTAGAGCTCGCTGATCAGCCT
CGACTGTGCCTTCTAGTTGCCAGCCATCTGTTGTTTGCCCCTCCCCCGTGCCTTCCTTGACCCTGGAAGG
TGCCACTCCCACTGTCCTTTCCTAATAAAATGAGGAAATTGCATCGCATTGTCTGAGTAGGTGTCATTCT
ATTCTGGGGGGTGGGGTGGGGCAGGACAGCAAGGGGGAGGATTGGGAAGAGAATAGCAGGCATGCTGGGG
AGCGGCCGCAGGAACCCCTAGTGATGGAGTTGGCCACTCCCTCTCTGCGCGCTCGCTCGCTCACTGAGGC
CGGGCGACCAAAGGTCGCCCGACGCCCGGGCTTTGCCCGGGCGGCCTCAGTGAGCGAGCGAGCGCGCAGC
TGCCTGCAGGGGCGCCTGATGCGGTATTTTCTCCTTACGCATCTGTGCGGTATTTCACACCGCATA
[95 nt withheld, positions 5947-6041]
T
[46 nt withheld, positions 6043-6088]
C
[141 nt withheld, positions 6090-6230]
CCTTTGACGTTGGAGTCCACGTTCTTT
[37 nt withheld, positions 6258-6294]
ACTCTATCTCGGGCTATTCTTTTGATTTATAAGGGATTTTGCCGATTTCGGTCTATTGGTTAAAAAATGA
GCTGATTTAACAAAAATTTAACGCGAATTTTAACAAAATATTAACGTTTACAATTTTATGGTGCACTCTC
AGTACAATCTGCTCTGATGCCGCATAGTTAAGCCAGCCCCGACACCCGCCAACACCCGCTGACGCGCCCT
GACGGGCTTGTCTGCTCCCGGCATCCGCTTACAGACAAGCTGTGACCGTCTCCGGGAGCTGCATGTGTCA
GAGGTTTTCACCGTCATCACCGAAACGCGCGAGACGAAAGGGCCTCGTGATACGCCTATTTTTATAGGTT
AATGTCATGATAATAATGGTTTCTTAGACGTCAGGTGGCACTTTTCGGGGAAATGTGCGCGGAACCCCTA
TTTGTTTATTTTTCTAAATACATTCAAATATGTATCCGCTCATGAGACAATAACCCTGATAAATGCTTCA
ATAATATTGAAAAAGGAAGAGTATGAGTATTCAACATTTCCGTGTCGCCCTTATTCCCTTTTTTGCGGCA
TTTTGCCTTCCTGTTTTTGCTCACCCAGAAACGCTGGTGAAAGTAAAAGATGCTGAAGATCAGTTGGGTG
CACGAGTGGGTTACATCGAACTGGATCTCAACAGCGGTAAGATCCTTGAGAGTTTTCGCCCCGAAGAACG
TTTTCCAATGATGAGCACTTTTAAAGTTCTGCTATGTGGCGCGGTATTATCCCGTATTGACGCCGGGCAA
GAGCAACTCGGTCGCCGCATACACTATTCTCAGAATGACTTGGTTGAGTACTCACCAGTCACAGAAAAGC
ATCTTACGGATGGCATGACAGTAAGAGAATTATGCAGTGCTGCCATAACCATGAGTGATAACACTGCGGC
CAACTTACTTCTGACAACGATCGGAGGACCGAAGGAGCTAACCGCTTTTTTGCACAACATGGGGGATCAT
GTAACTCGCCTTGATCGTTGGGAACCGGAGCTGAATGAAGCCATACCAAACGACGAGCGTGACACCACGA
TGCCTGTAGCAATGGCAACAACGTTGCGCAAACTATTAACTGGCGAACTACTTACTCTAGCTTCCCGGCA
ACAATTAATAGACTGGATGGAGGCGGATAAAGTTGCAGGACCACTTCTGCGCTCGGCCCTTCCGGCTGGC
TGGTTTATTGCTGATAAATCTGGAGCCGGTGAGCGTGGAAGCCGCGGTATCATTGCAGCACTGGGGCCAG
ATGGTAAGCCCTCCCGTATCGTAGTTATCTACACGACGGGGAGTCAGGCAACTATGGATGAACGAAATAG
ACAGATCGCTGAGATAGGTGCCTCACTGATTAAGCATTGGTAACTGTCAGACCAAGTTTACTCATATATA
CTTTAGATTGATTTAAAACTTCATTTTTAATTTAAAAGGATCTAGGTGAAGATCCTTTTTGATAATCTCA
TGACCAAAATCCCTTAACGTGAGTTTTCGTTCCACTGAGCGTCAGACCCCGTAGAAAAGATCAAAGGATC
TTCTTGAGATCCTTTTTTTCTGCGCGTAATCTGCTGCTTGCAAACAAAAAAACCACCGCTACCAGCGGTG
GTTTGTTTGCCGGATCAAGAGCTACCAACTCTTTTTCCGAAGGTAACTGGCTTCAGCAGAGCGCAGATAC
CAAATACTGTTCTTCTAGTGTAGCCGTAGTTAGGCCACCACTTCAAGAACTCTGTAGCACCGCCTACATA
CCTCGCTCTGCTAATCCTGTTACCAGTGGCTGCTGCCAGTGGCGATAAGTCGTGTCTTACCGGGTTGGAC
TCAAGACGATAGTTACCGGATAAGGCGCAGCGGTCGGGCTGAACGGGGGGTTCGTGCACACAGCCCAGCT
TGGAGCGAACGACCTACACCGAACTGAGATACCTACAGCGTGAGCTATGAGAAAGCGCCACGCTTCCCGA
AGGGAGAAAGGCGGACAGGTATCCGGTAAGCGGCAGGGTCGGAACAGGAGAGCGCACGAGGGAGCTTCCA
GGGGGAAACGCCTGGTATCTTTATAGTCCTGTCGGGTTTCGCCACCTCTGACTTGAGCGTCGATTTTTGT
GATGCTCGTCAGGGGGGCGGAGCCTATGGAAAAACGCCAGCAACGCGGCCTTTTTACGGTTCCTGGCCTT
TTGCTGGCCTTTTGCTCACATGT
Features (pLannotate 1.2.2; 18 found; start..end, strand, type, name):
      1..241     +  promoter       U6 promoter: RNA polymerase III promoter for human U6 snRNA
    271..346     +  misc_RNA       gRNA scaffold: guide RNA scaffold for the Streptococcus pyogenes CRISPR/Cas9 system
    353..396     +  misc_RNA       gRNA scaffold (fragment): guide RNA scaffold for the Streptococcus pyogenes CRISPR/Cas9 system
    443..728     +  enhancer       CMV enhancer: human cytomegalovirus immediate early enhancer; contains an 18-bp deletion relative to the standard CMV enhancer
    730..986     +  promoter       chicken β-actin promoter: contains a 21-bp deletion relative to the standard chicken β-actin promoter
    987..1214    +  intron         hybrid intron: hybrid between chicken β-actin (CBA) and minute virus of mice (MMV) introns (Gray et al., 2011)
   1352..2953    +  CDS            Cas9(N): N-terminal portion of Streptococcus pyogenes Cas9 (Zetsche et al., 2015)
   2954..5452    +  CDS            Cas9(C): C-terminal portion of Streptococcus pyogenes Cas9 (Zetsche et al., 2015)
   5453..5500    +  CDS            nucleoplasmin NLS: bipartite nuclear localization signal from nucleoplasmin
   5534..5645    +  polyA_signal   bGH poly(A) signal: bovine growth hormone polyadenylation signal
   5750..5890    +  repeat_region  AAV2 ITR: inverted terminal repeat of adeno-associated virus serotype 2 inverted
   5895..5946    -  misc_feature   bom (fragment): basis of mobility region from pBR322
   5965..6420    +  rep_origin     f1 ori (sequence partly withheld): f1 bacteriophage origin of replication; arrow indicates direction of (+) strand synthesis
   6421..6470    -  misc_feature   bom (fragment): basis of mobility region from pBR322
   6572..6607    -  CDS            rop (fragment): Rop protein, which maintains plasmids at low copy number; rop
   6702..6806    +  promoter       AmpR promoter: bla
   6807..7667    +  CDS            AmpR: β-lactamase; bla; confers resistance to ampicillin, carbenicillin, and related antibiotics
   7838..8426    +  rep_origin     ori: high-copy-number ColE1/pMB1/pBR322/pUC origin of replication
