[The description below was written by a language model from this plasmid's Addgene catalogue record and pLannotate feature annotations shown in this document.]
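Description:
Cdk13_intron4_sg4_pX330 is an all-in-one CRISPR/Cas9 plasmid built on the pX330 backbone, designed for transient expression in mammalian cells to cut within intron 4 of the mouse Cdk13 genomic locus. It is the fourth guide in a set aimed at this intron. The total size is 8,487 bp. In bacteria it is maintained by a high-copy ColE1/pUC-type origin and selected with ampicillin through the β-lactamase (AmpR) gene. An f1 phage origin is also present. The annotated short bom and rop fragments are backbone remnants rather than functional elements.

The plasmid carries two expression units. In the first, a human U6 RNA polymerase III promoter drives a single guide RNA, consisting of a 20-nucleotide spacer specific for mouse Cdk13 intron 4 joined to the Streptococcus pyogenes gRNA scaffold. The spacer was inserted as an oligonucleotide duplex between two BbsI sites, which were destroyed in cloning. In the second unit, a hybrid CBh-type promoter (CMV enhancer, chicken β-actin promoter and a hybrid intron) drives S. pyogenes Cas9. The annotation software splits Cas9 into N- and C-terminal portions, but these are contiguous and form one full-length coding sequence. It is followed by a nucleoplasmin nuclear localization signal and a bovine growth hormone polyadenylation signal. A single AAV2 ITR lies downstream of the cassette, and with only one annotated the plasmid is not an AAV packaging vector.

Transfection supplies both nuclease and guide, producing a double-strand break at the intronic target. The record does not state the specific editing strategy, such as pairing with other guides or a donor template. The associated publication concerns oncogenic CDK13 mutations and nuclear RNA surveillance.
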