Addgene plasmid #127341: Cdk13_intron4_sg4_pX330
Purpose: sgRNA that cuts within intron 4 of mouse CDK13 genomic locus- guide #4
Depositing lab: Phil Sharp. Depositing organization: Massachusetts Institute of Technology. Publication: Oncogenic CDK13 mutations impede nuclear RNA surveillance. Insco ML, Abraham BJ, Dubbury SJ, Kaltheuner IH, Dust S, Wu C, Chen KY, Liu D, Bellaousov S, Cox AM, Martin BJE, Zhang T, Ludwig CG, Fabo T, Modhurima R, Esgdaille DE, Henriques T, Brown KM, Chanock SJ, Geyer M, Adelman K, Sharp PA, Young RA, Boutz PL, Zon LI. Science. 2023 Apr 21;380(6642):eabn7625. doi: 10.1126/science.abn7625. Epub 2023 Apr 21. PubMed 37079685.
Backbone
  Vector backbone: pX330
  Backbone manufacturer: Feng Zhang Lab (Addgene Plasmid #42230)
  Backbone size w/o insert (bp): 8484
  Total vector size (bp): 8487
  Vector type: Mouse Targeting, CRISPR
Growth in bacteria
  Bacterial resistance: Ampicillin, 100 μg/mL
  Growth temperature: 37°C
  Growth strain: DH5alpha
  Copy number: Unknown
Gene/Insert
  Gene/Insert name: Mouse Cdk13 Intron 4 Targeting sgRNA
  gRNA/shRNA sequence: AAGGGTAAACTTCTATACAT
  Species: M. musculus (mouse)
  Promoter: U6 Promoter
  Cloning method: Restriction Enzyme; 5′ cloning site BbsI (destroyed during cloning); 3′ cloning site BbsI (destroyed during cloning)
  Sequencing primers: 5′ LKO.1 5' primer (gactatcatatgcttaccgt)
Terms and licenses: Academic/Nonprofit Terms; Industry Terms: Not Available to Industry
Depositor comments: Please visit https://doi.org/10.1101/824193 for bioRxiv preprint.
How to cite: Cdk13_intron4_sg4_pX330 was a gift from Phil Sharp (Addgene plasmid # 127341 ; http://n2t.net/addgene:127341 ; RRID:Addgene_127341)
